Addgene plasmid #193458: vHB179
Purpose: 3xFLAG endogenous tagging of pandoravirus/mollivirus genes
Depositing lab: Chantal Abergel. Depositing organization: CNRS UMR 7256, Laboratoire Information Genomique et Structurale. Publication: Evolution of giant pandoravirus revealed by CRISPR/Cas9. Bisio H, Legendre M, Giry C, Philippe N, Alempic JM, Jeudy S, Abergel C. Nat Commun. 2023 Jan 26;14(1):428. doi: 10.1038/s41467-023-36145-4. PubMed 36702819.
Backbone
  Vector backbone: vHB66
  Vector type: Pandoravirus/mollivirus Expression
  Selectable markers: nourseothricin
Growth in bacteria
  Bacterial resistance: Ampicillin, 100 μg/mL
  Growth temperature: 37°C
  Growth strain: DH5alpha
  Copy number: Unknown
Gene/Insert
  Gene/Insert name: 3xFLAG
  Species: Synthetic
  Promoter: ---
  Cloning method: Gibson Cloning
  Sequencing primers: 5′ TTTGTTGCGCGAATTCCATATGTCAGACTACAAAGACCATG; 3′ aaaatAAGAACAAGATTACTTGTCATCGTCATCCTTG
Terms and licenses: Academic/Nonprofit Terms; Industry Terms: Not Available to Industry
How to cite: vHB179 was a gift from Chantal Abergel (Addgene plasmid # 193458 ; http://n2t.net/addgene:193458 ; RRID:Addgene_193458)
