[The description below was written by a language model from this plasmid's Addgene catalogue record and pLannotate feature annotations shown in this document.]
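Description:
vHB179 is a 6.9 kb tagging plasmid built on the vHB66 backbone and catalogued as a pandoravirus/mollivirus expression vector. Its stated purpose is to add a 3xFLAG epitope to endogenous genes of these giant viruses. In bacteria it behaves as a conventional shuttle plasmid, replicating from a high-copy ColE1/pUC-type origin and selected through the β-lactamase (AmpR) gene under its own promoter. An f1 phage origin is also annotated, along with short remnants of lacZα, bom and rop that appear to be carried over from earlier cloning vectors.

The synthetic 3xFLAG coding sequence was inserted by Gibson assembly, and the record lists no promoter for it. This fits a donor design in which the tag is expressed from the targeted viral locus after integration rather than from the plasmid. Immediately downstream of the tag the annotation detects a glmS element, the glucosamine-6-phosphate-activated ribozyme. Such elements are commonly placed in a 3′ untranslated region to allow inducible destabilisation of a tagged transcript, although the record does not describe that use here. Further downstream lies a nourseothricin acetyltransferase cassette (annotated as a fragment) followed by a synthetic poly(A) signal, matching the listed nourseothricin marker for selecting recombinants. The element driving this marker is not identified in the feature table.

An mRFP1 open reading frame, an SV40 enhancer/early promoter and a small SV40 large T antigen fragment are also annotated, but their roles are not explained. No homology arms are annotated, so locus-specific targeting sequences would presumably have to be added by the user. The associated publication concerns CRISPR/Cas9-based genetics of pandoraviruses.
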