Features (pLannotate 1.2.2; 15 found; start..end, strand, type, name):
    744..1421    +  CDS            mRFP1: monomeric derivative of DsRed (Campbell et al., 2002) mammalian codon-optimized
   1458..1526    -  CDS            large T antigen (fragment): large T antigen from SV40 (simian virus 40)
   1550..1617    +  CDS            lacZα (fragment): LacZα fragment of β-galactosidase; lacZ fragment
   1621..2049    +  rep_origin     f1 ori (sequence partly withheld): f1 bacteriophage origin of replication; arrow indicates direction of (+) strand synthesis
   2077..2128    -  misc_feature   bom (fragment): basis of mobility region from pBR322
   2234..2531    +  promoter       SV40 promoter: SV40 enhancer and early promoter
   2671..2736    +  CDS            3xFLAG: three tandem FLAG® epitope tags, followed by an enterokinase cleavage site
   2788..2958    +  ncRNA          glmS: Accession: RF00234 - glmS glucosamine-6-phosphate activated ribozyme
   4000..4564    +  CDS            NrsR (fragment): nourseothricin acetyltransferase; Streptomyces noursei nat1; confers resistance to nourseothricin
   4781..4829    +  polyA_signal   poly(A) signal: synthetic polyadenylation signal
   4849..4903    -  misc_feature   bom (fragment): basis of mobility region from pBR322
   5005..5040    -  CDS            rop (fragment): Rop protein, which maintains plasmids at low copy number; rop
   5135..5239    +  promoter       AmpR promoter: bla
   5240..6100    +  CDS            AmpR: β-lactamase; bla; confers resistance to ampicillin, carbenicillin, and related antibiotics
   6271..6859    +  rep_origin     ori: high-copy-number ColE1/pMB1/pBR322/pUC origin of replication
>Addgene plasmid #193458 | vHB179 | addgene full sequence | sequence record 381999 | Addgene NGS Result
AGATCTATATGCAACCCTGTGACGAGAGACAGGGAGTGCTGTTAGAGAAGAGCGCACATTCAGCGCTCAA
GTGGTCTTGCGTTTGGTGTCAGCACGAGGTGCGCCAGACCCAGGTCGCACGCAGGCCCCTCAGCGCGGTC
GCCGTGTGTTGGTATTGTGTGCCTGAGTGATGCGGAATGCGTTCTGCTTGTAGGCGTACGAGACCGACGC
CAGGCGGCCTGTCGTGCTGGGCTCGTCCGCGGCAGGCTCTGTAGGGCTGGCGCGGAGTGGGCGATCGTCC
TCCCGCCGCGAGGAAACAGCAACGGACAGGCTTCATTGCCACCTCATCGCCGCTTTCGCGCTCGAGGCCA
GGGCGTGGCGAGCAGGTAAGAATCTGAGAAGTTGAATTGTGAATTAACACAAAGAAGACGAACGAACCCG
CCGTGGTATGGAAGAAGGCCACCTCAACCAATCTCAAGATCACCTCCTAATCGTCCAACCCGGCCTACAA
TCGCGCACATCAGCACTCGATCTCGCACTTCGGTCCGTTTGGCCCTCGAGCCAAAGCCAAGCAGTTTTCC
AGGCACCGTTGAAGTGCGAATAGATGAAATTTCCGGTCTACCCCAATGACATGGCGTTTTGTCACAACAC
ATGGCGCTGTGCTGGTGGTCTCGGTGGGGCCTATTTATTTGGAGTTGTTTGCTTGCTCTCTTTCATCTTT
GTCTTCCTACACAGCAGCAAACACCACTCTCTCACTAAGACATATGGCCTCCTCCGAGGACGTCATCAAG
GAGTTCATGCGCTTCAAGGTGCGCATGGAGGGCTCCGTGAACGGCCACGAGTTCGAGATCGAGGGCGAGG
GCGAGGGCCGCCCCTACGAGGGCACCCAGACCGCCAAGCTGAAGGTGACCAAGGGCGGCCCCCTGCCCTT
CGCCTGGGACATCCTGTCCCCTCAGTTCCAGTACGGCTCCAAGGCCTACGTGAAGCACCCCGCCGACATC
CCCGACTACTTGAAGCTGTCCTTCCCCGAGGGCTTCAAGTGGGAGCGCGTGATGAACTTCGAGGACGGCG
GCGTGGTGACCGTGACCCAGGACTCCTCCCTGCAGGACGGCGAGTTCATCTACAAGGTGAAGCTGCGCGG
CACCAACTTCCCCTCCGACGGCCCCGTAATGCAGAAGAAGACCATGGGCTGGGAGGCCTCCACCGAGCGG
ATGTACCCCGAGGACGGCGCCCTGAAGGGCGAGATCAAGATGAGGCTGAAGCTGAAGGACGGCGGCCACT
ACGACGCCGAGGTCAAGACCACCTACATGGCCAAGAAGCCCGTGCAGCTGCCCGGCGCCTACAAGACCGA
CATCAAGCTGGACATCACCTCCCACAACGAGGACTACACCATCGTGGAACAGTACGAGCGCGCCGAGGGC
CGCCACTCCACCGGCGCCTAATCTAGAGTCGACCCAACAACAACAATTGCATTCATTTTATGTTTCAGGT
TCAGGGGGAGATGTGGGAGGTTTTTTAAAGCAAGTAAAACCTCTACAAATGTGGTAAAATCCGATAAGGA
TCGATCCGGGCTGGCGTAATAGCGAAGAGGCCCGCACCGATCGCCCTTCCCAACAGTTGCGCAGCCTGAA
TGGCGAATGG
[124 nt withheld, positions 1621-1744]
C
[91 nt withheld, positions 1746-1836]
A
[49 nt withheld, positions 1838-1886]
CCTTTGACGTTGGAGTCCACGTTCTTT
[37 nt withheld, positions 1914-1950]
ACCCTATCTCGGTCTATTCTTTTGATTTATAAGGGATTTTGCCGATTTCGGCCTATTGGTTAAAAAATGA
GCTGATTTAACAAAAATTTAACGCGAATTTTAACAAAATATTAACGCTTACAATTTCCTGATGCGGTATT
TTCTCCTTACGCATCTGTGCGGTATTTCACACCGCATACGCGGATCTGCGCAGCACCATGGCCTGAAATA
ACCTCTGAAAGAGGAACTTGGTTAGGTACCTTCTGAGGCGGAAAGAACCAGCTGTGGAATGTGTGTCAGT
TAGGGTGTGGAAAGTCCCCAGGCTCCCCAGCAGGCAGAAGTATGCAAAGCATGCATCTCAATTAGTCAGC
AACCAGGTGTGGAAAGTCCCCAGGCTCCCCAGCAGGCAGAAGTATGCAAAGCATGCATCTCAATTAGTCA
GCAACCATAGTCCCGCCCCTAACTCCGCCCATCCCGCCCCTAACTCCGCCCAGTTCCGCCCATTCTCCGC
CCCATGGCTGACTAATTTTTTTTATTTATGCAGAGGCCGAGGCCGCCTCGGCCTCTGAGCTATTCCAGAA
GTAGTGAGGAGGCTTTTTTGGAGGATCAAACGACGCCTTGCAACAAGCTGAGAAAAAACCAGGATCGGCA
AGGAAGGATTTTCAACGGAAACGTTGGCATCACCGGGTATAAAAAGGGGCCAATTTTTTTGTTGATTTGT
TGCGCGAATTCCATATGTCAGACTACAAAGACCATGACGGTGATTATAAAGATCATGACATCGACTACAA
GGATGACGATGACAAGTAATCTTGTTCTTATTTTCTCAATAGGAAAAGAAGACGGGATTATTGCTTTACC
TATAATTATAGCGCCCGAACTAAGCGCCCGGAAAAAGGCTTAGTTGACGAGGATGGAGGTTATCGAATTT
TCGGCGGATGCCTCCCGGCTGAGTGTGCAGATCACAGCCGTAAGGATTTCTTCAAACCAAGGGGGTGACT
CCTTGAACAAAGAGAAATCACATGATCTTCCAAAAAACATGTAGGAGGGGACGATTGAAAGTCCCCTTGA
AATTTGACTTTCTTCGTCTCCTTTTACAATCTTAGGAGGAAGAAAAATAATTCTCTTTGCCTCGTCTTTT
TCTGTCTGTCTTTGTGCCAAAAACTCGTGTTCCGTTTTTTCTTGTGCGCGGTCGCTCTCGGGCCGATCCG
CAGAGGCAGCGCGAGTCGCGCAATAATCAAAAAAAAAAGAAGGAGAACAAGAAAAAAAAGCGGCAACGTA
GCGCACAAACTGGATTTTTTATGATTGAGCACAAGCCGCATGAGACTTTTTGATCGCAAGGCAGCATTGG
ACGGGACGATGTCGCCGCCACCAGGGCGACGGGAGTCGCCCAAAAATCGGCAAACGAGGACGGCCCGACG
GGAGCGAGCCTCAAGCTTCGGCTCTGCAGTTGATCTCTTGCGTCTGCGGTTTTTCTCCTAGCGACCTTGT
TGGGCCGAGGGAAAAAAATAGTCGGGCCGCTGGTGGCTCTCTGGGTCAGCGCGGAGAGGAAATAGACAAG
AAAATAAATTAAAAAAAGACCAAACAAATCGTGCCGATGGTGCGAGAAAAAGGGAGGCCACAACGCCTTG
GCCTCTTCTCTTTCGTTTTCCCTCTGCGCGGTGCGGCGCTGGGCGGGGCGCGTGGGTCCAAAAAAAAAAG
GACGACACACACACACAAAAAATACGAACAAAAAATCTACGACGAATAGAAGGCCCCGGTTCGAGGCCGG
CCCGAAAGGAGGCACCCCAATGGCGCCCAACGGCGGGGCACGCCGAAACGACCTGCCGTCGCCGGCCAAT
GCCCTACCGTAAACAAAAAAAGAACACAAGCGTCTTCAAAAAAAGACGATTGGTTGCATGCTTTGATAAA
TAGATCGGACCTCGCATCGTCAAACCGTATCGACAACAGCAACCAACACACTCTCGACAACAACAACAAC
AACAATAACCGCAACCGCAACCATCATCAGCTTGATTCTTCTGACACAACAGTCTCGAACTTAAGGCTAG
AGCCACCGATATCATGGGTACCACTCTTGACGACACGGCTTACCGGTACCGCACCAGTGTCCCGGGGGAC
GCCGAGGCCATCGAGGCACTGGATGGGTCCTTCACCACCGACACCGTCTTCCGCGTCACCGCCACCGGGG
ACGGCTTCACCCTGCGGGAGGTGCCGGTGGACCCGCCCCTGACCAAGGTGTTCCCCGACGACGAATCGGA
CGACGAATCGGACGACGGGGAGGACGGCGACCCGGACTCTCGGACGTTCGTCGCGTACGGGGACGACGGC
GACCTGGCGGGCTTCGTGGTCGTCTCGTACTCCGGCTGGAACCGCCGGCTGACCGTCGAGGACATCGAGG
TCGCCCCGGAGCACCGGGGGCACGGGGTCGGGCGCGCGTTGATGGGGCTCGCGACGGAGTTCGCCCGCGA
GCGGGGTGCCGGGCACCTCTGGCTGGAGGTCACCAACGTCAACGCACCGGCGATCCACGCGTACCGGCGG
ATGGGGTTCACCCTCTGCGGCCTGGACACCGCCCTGTACGACGGCACCGCCTCGGACGGCGAGCAGGCGC
TCTACATGAGCATGCCCTGCCCCTAATAAGCGGCGCCGTGCCGCCTGTCTGTTTTCTCTATCTCCTTTTT
GCAGTTCATGCGTGTGGACGCGCAACTTTTTTCAATGCAAGGACCACAACAGGCAATAAAAAACATAAAA
ACACAAAATGTCTCTAAGGCACAGCGGCCGCGATATCGCGGGACTCTGGGGTTCGAAATGACCGACCAAG
CGACGCCCAACCTGCCATCACGATGGCCGCAATAAAATATCTTTATTTTCATTACATCTGTGTGTTGGTT
TTTTGTGTGAATCGATAGCGATAAGGATCCGCGTATGGTGCACTCTCAGTACAATCTGCTCTGATGCCGC
ATAGTTAAGCCAGCCCCGACACCCGCCAACACCCGCTGACGCGCCCTGACGGGCTTGTCTGCTCCCGGCA
TCCGCTTACAGACAAGCTGTGACCGTCTCCGGGAGCTGCATGTGTCAGAGGTTTTCACCGTCATCACCGA
AACGCGCGAGACGAAAGGGCCTCGTGATACGCCTATTTTTATAGGTTAATGTCATGATAATAATGGTTTC
TTAGACGTCAGGTGGCACTTTTCGGGGAAATGTGCGCGGAACCCCTATTTGTTTATTTTTCTAAATACAT
TCAAATATGTATCCGCTCATGAGACAATAACCCTGATAAATGCTTCAATAATATTGAAAAAGGAAGAGTA
TGAGTATTCAACATTTCCGTGTCGCCCTTATTCCCTTTTTTGCGGCATTTTGCCTTCCTGTTTTTGCTCA
CCCAGAAACGCTGGTGAAAGTAAAAGATGCTGAAGATCAGTTGGGTGCACGAGTGGGTTACATCGAACTG
GATCTCAACAGCGGTAAGATCCTTGAGAGTTTTCGCCCCGAAGAACGTTTTCCAATGATGAGCACTTTTA
AAGTTCTGCTATGTGGCGCGGTATTATCCCGTATTGACGCCGGGCAAGAGCAACTCGGTCGCCGCATACA
CTATTCTCAGAATGACTTGGTTGAGTACTCACCAGTCACAGAAAAGCATCTTACGGATGGCATGACAGTA
AGAGAATTATGCAGTGCTGCCATAACCATGAGTGATAACACTGCGGCCAACTTACTTCTGACAACGATCG
GAGGACCGAAGGAGCTAACCGCTTTTTTGCACAACATGGGGGATCATGTAACTCGCCTTGATCGTTGGGA
ACCGGAGCTGAATGAAGCCATACCAAACGACGAGCGTGACACCACGATGCCTGTAGCAATGGCAACAACG
TTGCGCAAACTATTAACTGGCGAACTACTTACTCTAGCTTCCCGGCAACAATTAATAGACTGGATGGAGG
CGGATAAAGTTGCAGGACCACTTCTGCGCTCGGCCCTTCCGGCTGGCTGGTTTATTGCTGATAAATCTGG
AGCCGGTGAGCGTGGGTCTCGCGGTATCATTGCAGCACTGGGGCCAGATGGTAAGCCCTCCCGTATCGTA
GTTATCTACACGACGGGGAGTCAGGCAACTATGGATGAACGAAATAGACAGATCGCTGAGATAGGTGCCT
CACTGATTAAGCATTGGTAACTGTCAGACCAAGTTTACTCATATATACTTTAGATTGATTTAAAACTTCA
TTTTTAATTTAAAAGGATCTAGGTGAAGATCCTTTTTGATAATCTCATGACCAAAATCCCTTAACGTGAG
TTTTCGTTCCACTGAGCGTCAGACCCCGTAGAAAAGATCAAAGGATCTTCTTGAGATCCTTTTTTTCTGC
GCGTAATCTGCTGCTTGCAAACAAAAAAACCACCGCTACCAGCGGTGGTTTGTTTGCCGGATCAAGAGCT
ACCAACTCTTTTTCCGAAGGTAACTGGCTTCAGCAGAGCGCAGATACCAAATACTGTTCTTCTAGTGTAG
CCGTAGTTAGGCCACCACTTCAAGAACTCTGTAGCACCGCCTACATACCTCGCTCTGCTAATCCTGTTAC
CAGTGGCTGCTGCCAGTGGCGATAAGTCGTGTCTTACCGGGTTGGACTCAAGACGATAGTTACCGGATAA
GGCGCAGCGGTCGGGCTGAACGGGGGGTTCGTGCACACAGCCCAGCTTGGAGCGAACGACCTACACCGAA
CTGAGATACCTACAGCGTGAGCTATGAGAAAGCGCCACGCTTCCCGAAGGGAGAAAGGCGGACAGGTATC
CGGTAAGCGGCAGGGTCGGAACAGGAGAGCGCACGAGGGAGCTTCCAGGGGGAAACGCCTGGTATCTTTA
TAGTCCTGTCGGGTTTCGCCACCTCTGACTTGAGCGTCGATTTTTGTGATGCTCGTCAGGGGGGCGGAGC
CTATGGAAAAACGCCAGCAACGCGGCCTTTTTACGGTTCCTGGCCTTTTGCTGGCCTTTTGCTCACATGG
CTCGAC
